>Addgene plasmid #203574 | pLX304-BCL-XL-499R | addgene full sequence | sequence record 423560 | Addgene NGS Result
GCCCGGGGTTATTAATAGTAATCAATTACGGGGTCATTAGTTCATAGCCCATATATGGAGTTCCGCGTTA
CATAACTTACGGTAAATGGCCCGCCTGGCTGACCGCCCAACGACCCCCGCCCATTGACGTCAATAATGAC
GTATGTTCCCATAGTAACGCCAATAGGGACTTTCCATTGACGTCAATGGGTGGAGTATTTACGGTAAACT
GCCCACTTGGCAGTACATCAAGTGTATCATATGCCAAGTACGCCCCCTATTGACGTCAATGACGGTAAAT
GGCCCGCCTGGCATTATGCCCAGTACATGACCTTATGGGACTTTCCTACTTGGCAGTACATCTACGTATT
AGTCATCGCTATTACCATGGTGATGCGGTTTTGGCAGTACATCAATGGGCGTGGATAGCGGTTTGACTCA
CGGGGATTTCCAAGTCTCCACCCCATTGACGTCAATGGGAGTTTGTTTTGGCACCAAAATCAACGGGACT
TTCCAAAATGTCGTAACAACTCCGCCCCATTGACGCAAATGGGCGGTAGGCGTGTACGGTGGGAGGTCTA
TATAAGCAGAGCTCTCTGGCTAACTGTCGGGATCAACAAGTTTGTACAAAAAAGCAGGCTACCATGTCTC
AGAGCAACCGGGAGCTGGTGGTTGACTTTCTCTCCTACAAGCTTTCCCAGAAAGGATACAGCTGGAGTCA
GTTTAGTGATGTGGAAGAGAACAGGACTGAGGCCCCAGAAGGGACTGAATCGGAGATGGAGACCCCCAGT
GCCATCAATGGCAACCCATCCTGGCACCTGGCAGACAGCCCCGCGGTGAATGGAGCCACTGGCCACAGCA
GCAGTTTGGATGCCCGGGAGGTGATCCCCATGGCAGCAGTAAAGCAAGCGCTGAGGGAGGCAGGCGACGA
GTTTGAACTGCGGTACCGGCGGGCATTCAGTGACCTGACATCCCAGCTCCACATCACCCCAGGGACAGCA
TATCAGAGCTTTGAACAGGTAGTGAATGAACTCTTCCGGGATGGGGTAAACTGGGGTCGCATTGTGGCCT
TTTTCTCCTTCGGCGGGGCACTGTGCGTGGAAAGCGTAGACAAGGAGATGCAGGTATTGGTGAGTCGGAT
CGCAGCTTGGATGGCCACTTACCTGAATGACCACCTAGAGCCTTGGATCCAGGAGAACGGCGGCTGGGAT
ACTTTTGTGGAACTCTATGGGAACAATGCAGCAGCCGAGAGCCGAAAGGGCCAGGAACGCTTCAACCGCT
GGTTCCTGACGGGCATGACTGTGGCCGGCGTGGTTCTGCTGGGAAGTTTATTTTCAAGAAAGTGCGACCC
AGCTTTCTTGTACAAAGTGGTTGGTAAGCCTATCCCTAACCCTCTCCTCGGTCTCGATTCTACGTAGTAA
TGAGCTAGCGCTAACCGGTGGCGCGTTAAGTCGACAATCAACCTCTGGATTACAAAATTTGTGAAAGATT
GACTGGTATTCTTAACTATGTTGCTCCTTTTACGCTATGTGGATACGCTGCTTTAATGCCTTTGTATCAT
GCTATTGCTTCCCGTATGGCTTTCATTTTCTCCTCCTTGTATAAATCCTGGTTGCTGTCTCTTTATGAGG
AGTTGTGGCCCGTTGTCAGGCAACGTGGCGTGGTGTGCACTGTGTTTGCTGACGCAACCCCCACTGGTTG
GGGCATTGCCACCACCTGTCAGCTCCTTTCCGGGACTTTCGCTTTCCCCCTCCCTATTGCCACGGCGGAA
CTCATCGCCGCCTGCCTTGCCCGCTGCTGGACAGGGGCTCGGCTGTTGGGCACTGACAATTCCGTGGTGT
TGTCGGGGAAATCATCGTCCTTTCCTTGGCTGCTCGCCTGTGTTGCCACCTGGATTCTGCGCGGGACGTC
CTTCTGCTACGTCCCTTCGGCCCTCAATCCAGCGGACCTTCCTTCCCGCGGCCTGCTGCCGGCTCTGCGG
CCTCTTCCGCGTCTTCGCCTTCGCCCTCAGACGAGTCGGATCTCCCTTTGGGCCGCCTCCCCGCGTCGAC
TTTAAGACCAATGACTTACAAGGCAGCTGTAGATCTTAGCCACTTTTTAAAAGAAAAGGGGGGACTGGAA
GGGCTAATTCACTCCCAACGAAGACAAGATCTGCTTTTTGCTTGTACTGGGTCTCTCTGGTTAGACCAGA
TCTGAGCCTGGGAGCTCTCTGGCTAACTAGGGAACCCACTGCTTAAGCCTCAATAAAGCTTGCCTTGAGT
GCTTCAAGTAGTGTGTGCCCGTCTGTTGTGTGACTCTGGTAACTAGAGATCCCTCAGACCCTTTTAGTCA
GTGTGGAAAATCTCTAGCAGTACGTATAGTAGTTCATGTCATCTTATTATTCAGTATTTATAACTTGCAA
AGAAATGAATATCAGAGAGTGAGAGGAACTTGTTTATTGCAGCTTATAATGGTTACAAATAAAGCAATAG
CATCACAAATTTCACAAATAAAGCATTTTTTTCACTGCATTCTAGTTGTGGTTTGTCCAAACTCATCAAT
GTATCTTATCATGTCTGGCTCTAGCTATCCCGCCCCTAACTCCGCCCATCCCGCCCCTAACTCCGCCCAG
TTCCGCCCATTCTCCGCCCCATGGCTGACTAATTTTTTTTATTTATGCAGAGGCCGAGGCCGCCTCGGCC
TCTGAGCTATTCCAGAAGTAGTGAGGAGGCTTTTTTGGAGGCCTAGGGACGTACCCAATTCGCCCTATAG
TGAGTCGTATTACGCGCGCTCACTGGCCGTCGTTTTACAACGTCGTGACTGGGAAAACCCTGGCGTTACC
CAACTTAATCGCCTTGCAGCACATCCCCCTTTCGCCAGCTGGCGTAATAGCGAAGAGGCCCGCACCGATC
GCCCTTCCCAACAGTTGCGCAGCCTGAATGGCGAATGGG
[124 nt withheld, positions 2910-3033]
C
[91 nt withheld, positions 3035-3125]
A
[49 nt withheld, positions 3127-3175]
CCTTTGACGTTGGAGTCCACGTTCTTT
[37 nt withheld, positions 3203-3239]
ACCCTATCTCGGTCTATTCTTTTGATTTATAAGGGATTTTGCCGATTTCGGCCTATTGGTTAAAAAATGA
GCTGATTTAACAAAAATTTAACGCGAATTTTAACAAAATATTAACGCTTACAATTTAGGTGGCACTTTTC
GGGGAAATGTGCGCGGAACCCCTATTTGTTTATTTTTCTAAATACATTCAAATATGTATCCGCTCATGAG
ACAATAACCCTGATAAATGCTTCAATAATATTGAAAAAGGAAGAGTATGAGTATTCAACATTTCCGTGTC
GCCCTTATTCCCTTTTTTGCGGCATTTTGCCTTCCTGTTTTTGCTCACCCAGAAACGCTGGTGAAAGTAA
AAGATGCTGAAGATCAGTTGGGTGCACGAGTGGGTTACATCGAACTGGATCTCAACAGCGGTAAGATCCT
TGAGAGTTTTCGCCCCGAAGAACGTTTTCCAATGATGAGCACTTTTAAAGTTCTGCTATGTGGCGCGGTA
TTATCCCGTATTGACGCCGGGCAAGAGCAACTCGGTCGCCGCATACACTATTCTCAGAATGACTTGGTTG
AGTACTCACCAGTCACAGAAAAGCATCTTACGGATGGCATGACAGTAAGAGAATTATGCAGTGCTGCCAT
AACCATGAGTGATAACACTGCGGCCAACTTACTTCTGACAACGATCGGAGGACCGAAGGAGCTAACCGCT
TTTTTGCACAACATGGGGGATCATGTAACTCGCCTTGATCGTTGGGAACCGGAGCTGAATGAAGCCATAC
CAAACGACGAGCGTGACACCACGATGCCTGTAGCAATGGCAACAACGTTGCGCAAACTATTAACTGGCGA
ACTACTTACTCTAGCTTCCCGGCAACAATTAATAGACTGGATGGAGGCGGATAAAGTTGCAGGACCACTT
CTGCGCTCGGCCCTTCCGGCTGGCTGGTTTATTGCTGATAAATCTGGAGCCGGTGAGCGTGGGTCTCGCG
GTATCATTGCAGCACTGGGGCCAGATGGTAAGCCCTCCCGTATCGTAGTTATCTACACGACGGGGAGTCA
GGCAACTATGGATGAACGAAATAGACAGATCGCTGAGATAGGTGCCTCACTGATTAAGCATTGGTAACTG
TCAGACCAAGTTTACTCATATATACTTTAGATTGATTTAAAACTTCATTTTTAATTTAAAAGGATCTAGG
TGAAGATCCTTTTTGATAATCTCATGACCAAAATCCCTTAACGTGAGTTTTCGTTCCACTGAGCGTCAGA
CCCCGTAGAAAAGATCAAAGGATCTTCTTGAGATCCTTTTTTTCTGCGCGTAATCTGCTGCTTGCAAACA
AAAAAACCACCGCTACCAGCGGTGGTTTGTTTGCCGGATCAAGAGCTACCAACTCTTTTTCCGAAGGTAA
CTGGCTTCAGCAGAGCGCAGATACCAAATACTGTTCTTCTAGTGTAGCCGTAGTTAGGCCACCACTTCAA
GAACTCTGTAGCACCGCCTACATACCTCGCTCTGCTAATCCTGTTACCAGTGGCTGCTGCCAGTGGCGAT
AAGTCGTGTCTTACCGGGTTGGACTCAAGACGATAGTTACCGGATAAGGCGCAGCGGTCGGGCTGAACGG
GGGGTTCGTGCACACAGCCCAGCTTGGAGCGAACGACCTACACCGAACTGAGATACCTACAGCGTGAGCT
ATGAGAAAGCGCCACGCTTCCCGAAGGGAGAAAGGCGGACAGGTATCCGGTAAGCGGCAGGGTCGGAACA
GGAGAGCGCACGAGGGAGCTTCCAGGGGGAAACGCCTGGTATCTTTATAGTCCTGTCGGGTTTCGCCACC
TCTGACTTGAGCGTCGATTTTTGTGATGCTCGTCAGGGGGGCGGAGCCTATGGAAAAACGCCAGCAACGC
GGCCTTTTTACGGTTCCTGGCCTTTTGCTGGCCTTTTGCTCACATGTTCTTTCCTGCGTTATCCCCTGAT
TCTGTGGATAACCGTATTACCGCCTTTGAGTGAGCTGATACCGCTCGCCGCAGCCGAACGACCGAGCGCA
GCGAGTCAGTGAGCGAGGAAGCGGAAGAGCGCCCAATACGCAAACCGCCTCTCCCCGCGCGTTGGCCGAT
TCATTAATGCAGCTGGCACGACAGGTTTCCCGACTGGAAAGCGGGCAGTGAGCGCAACGCAATTAATGTG
AGTTAGCTCACTCATTAGGCACCCCAGGCTTTACACTTTATGCTTCCGGCTCGTATGTTGTGTGGAATTG
TGAGCGGATAACAATTTCACACAGGAAACAGCTATGACCATGATTACGCCAAGCGCGCAATTAACCCTCA
CTAAAGGGAACAAAAGCTGGAGCTGCAAGCTTAATGTAGTCTTATGCAATACTCTTGTAGTCTTGCAACA
TGGTAACGATGAGTTAGCAACATGCCTTACAAGGAGAGAAAAAGCACCGTGCATGCCGATTGGTGGAAGT
AAGGTGGTACGATCGTGCCTTATTAGGAAGGCAACAGACGGGTCTGACATGGATTGGACGAACCACTGAA
TTGCCGCATTGCAGAGATATTGTATTTAAGTGCCTAGCTCGATACATAAACGGGTCTCTCTGGTTAGACC
AGATCTGAGCCTGGGAGCTCTCTGGCTAACTAGGGAACCCACTGCTTAAGCCTCAATAAAGCTTGCCTTG
AGTGCTTCAAGTAGTGTGTGCCCGTCTGTTGTGTGACTCTGGTAACTAGAGATCCCTCAGACCCTTTTAG
TCAGTGTGGAAAATCTCTAGCAGTGGCGCCCGAACAGGGACTTGAAAGCGAAAGGGAAACCAGAGGAGCT
CTCTCGACGCAGGACTCGGCTTGCTGAAGCGCGCACGGCAAGAGGCGAGGGGCGGCGACTGGTGAGTACG
CCAAAAATTTTGACTAGCGGAGGCTAGAAGGAGAGAGATGGGTGCGAGAGCGTCAGTATTAAGCGGGGGA
GAATTAGATCGCGATGGGAAAAAATTCGGTTAAGGCCAGGGGGAAAGAAAAAATATAAATTAAAACATAT
AGTATGGGCAAGCAGGGAGCTAGAACGATTCGCAGTTAATCCTGGCCTGTTAGAAACATCAGAAGGCTGT
AGACAAATACTGGGACAGCTACAACCATCCCTTCAGACAGGATCAGAAGAACTTAGATCATTATATAATA
CAGTAGCAACCCTCTATTGTGTGCATCAAAGGATAGAGATAAAAGACACCAAGGAAGCTTTAGACAAGAT
AGAGGAAGAGCAAAACAAAAGTAAGACCACCGCACAGCAAGCGGCCGCTGATCTTCAGACCTGGAGGAGG
AGATATGAGGGACAATTGGAGAAGTGAATTATATAAATATAAAGTAGTAAAAATTGAACCATTAGGAGTA
GCACCCACCAAGGCAAAGAGAAGAGTGGTGCAGAGAGAAAAAAGAGCAGTGGGAATAGGAGCTTTGTTCC
TTGGGTTCTTGGGAGCAGCAGGAAGCACTATGGGCGCAGCGTCAATGACGCTGACGGTACAGGCCAGACA
ATTATTGTCTGGTATAGTGCAGCAGCAGAACAATTTGCTGAGGGCTATTGAGGCGCAACAGCATCTGTTG
CAACTCACAGTCTGGGGCATCAAGCAGCTCCAGGCAAGAATCCTGGCTGTGGAAAGATACCTAAAGGATC
AACAGCTCCTGGGGATTTGGGGTTGCTCTGGAAAACTCATTTGCACCACTGCTGTGCCTTGGAATGCTAG
TTGGAGTAATAAATCTCTGGAACAGATTTGGAATCACACGACCTGGATGGAGTGGGACAGAGAAATTAAC
AATTACACAAGCTTAATACACTCCTTAATTGAAGAATCGCAAAACCAGCAAGAAAAGAATGAACAAGAAT
TATTGGAATTAGATAAATGGGCAAGTTTGTGGAATTGGTTTAACATAACAAATTGGCTGTGGTATATAAA
ATTATTCATAATGATAGTAGGAGGCTTGGTAGGTTTAAGAATAGTTTTTGCTGTACTTTCTATAGTGAAT
AGAGTTAGGCAGGGATATTCACCATTATCGTTTCAGACCCACCTCCCAACCCCGAGGGGACCCTTGCGCC
TTTTCCAAGGCAGCCCTGGGTTTGCGCAGGGACGCGGCTGCTCTGGGCGTGGTTCCGGGAAACGCAGCGG
CGCCGACCCTGGGTCTCGCACATTCTTCACGTCCGTTCGCAGCGTCACCCGGATCTTCGCCGCTACCCTT
GTGGGCCCCCCGGCGACGCTTCCTGCTCCGCCCCTAAGTCGGGAAGGTTCCTTGCGGTTCGCGGCGTGCC
GGACGTGACAAACGGAAGCCGCACGTCTCACTAGTACCCTCGCAGACGGACAGCGCCAGGGAGCAATGGC
AGCGCGCCGACCGCGATGGGCTGTGGCCAATAGCGGCTGCTCAGCAGGGCGCGCCGAGAGCAGCGGCCGG
GAAGGGGCGGTGCGGGAGGCGGGGTGTGGGGCGGTAGTGTGGGCCCTGTTCCTGCCCGCGCGGTGTTCCG
CATTCTGCAAGCCTCCGGAGCGCACGTCGGCAGTCGGCTCCCTCGTTGACCGAATCACCGACCTCTCTCC
CCAGGGGGTACCACCATGGCCAAGCCTTTGTCTCAAGAAGAATCCACCCTCATTGAAAGAGCAACGGCTA
CAATCAACAGCATCCCCATCTCTGAAGACTACAGCGTCGCCAGCGCAGCTCTCTCTAGCGACGGCCGCAT
CTTCACTGGTGTCAATGTATATCATTTTACTGGGGGACCTTGTGCAGAACTCGTGGTGCTGGGCACTGCT
GCTGCTGCGGCAGCTGGCAACCTGACTTGTATCGTCGCGATCGGAAATGAGAACAGGGGCATCTTGAGCC
CCTGCGGACGGTGCCGACAGGTGCTTCTCGATCTGCATCCTGGGATCAAAGCCATAGTGAAGGACAGTGA
TGGACAGCCGACGGCAGTTGGGATTCGTGAATTGCTGCCCTCTGGTTATGTGTGGGAGGGCCTGCAGCTG
CAGTAGTAAGAATTCTAGATCTTGAGACAAATGGCAGTATTCATCCACAATTTTAAAAGAAAAGGGGGGA
TTGGGGGGTACAGTGCAGGGGAAAGAATAGTAGACATAATAGCAACAGACATACAAACTAAAGAATTACA
AAAACAAATTACAAAAATTCAAAATTTTCGGGTTTATTACAGGGACAGCAGAGATCCACTTTGGCGCCGG
CTCGAGGGG
Features (pLannotate 1.2.2; 31 found; start..end, strand, type, name):
     66..369     +  enhancer       CMV enhancer: human cytomegalovirus immediate early enhancer
    370..573     +  promoter       CMV promoter: human cytomegalovirus (CMV) immediate early promoter
    596..620     +  protein_bind   attB1: mutant version of attB; recombination site for the Gateway® BP reaction BP Clonase™
    624..1322    +  CDS            BCL2L1: B2CL1_HUMAN - Also known as BCL2L, BCLX. Experimental evidence at protein level: Swiss-Prot protein existence level 1. Isoform Bcl-X(S) promotes apoptosis. From Homo sapiens (Human).
   1327..1351    -  protein_bind   attB2: mutant version of attB; recombination site for the Gateway® BP reaction BP Clonase™
   1353..1394    +  CDS            V5 tag: epitope tag from simian virus 5
   1436..2024    +  misc_feature   WPRE: woodchuck hepatitis virus posttranscriptional regulatory element
   2075..2094    +  misc_feature   cPPT/CTS (fragment): central polypurine tract and central termination sequence of HIV-1
   2096..2329    +  LTR            3' LTR (ΔU3): self-inactivating 3' long terminal repeat (LTR) from HIV-1
   2407..2528    +  polyA_signal   SV40 poly(A) signal: SV40 polyadenylation signal
   2568..2703    +  rep_origin     SV40 ori: SV40 origin of replication
   2724..2742    -  promoter       T7 promoter: promoter for bacteriophage T7 RNA polymerase
   2750..2905    +  CDS            lacZα (fragment): LacZα fragment of β-galactosidase; lacZ fragment
   2910..3338    +  rep_origin     f1 ori (sequence partly withheld): f1 bacteriophage origin of replication; arrow indicates direction of (+) strand synthesis
   3391..3495    +  promoter       AmpR promoter: bla
   3496..4356    +  CDS            AmpR: β-lactamase; bla; confers resistance to ampicillin, carbenicillin, and related antibiotics
   4527..5115    +  rep_origin     ori: high-copy-number ColE1/pMB1/pBR322/pUC origin of replication
   5298..5390    +  CDS            lacI (fragment): lac repressor; lacI; The lac repressor binds to the lac operator to inhibit transcription in E. coli. This inhibition can be relieved by adding lactose or isopropyl-β-D-thiogalactopyranoside (IPTG).
   5403..5424    +  protein_bind   CAP binding site: CAP binding activates transcription in the presence of cAMP. E. coli catabolite activator protein
   5439..5469    +  promoter       lac promoter: promoter for the E. coli lac operon
   5477..5493    +  protein_bind   lac operator: The lac repressor binds to the lac operator to inhibit transcription in E. coli. This inhibition can be relieved by adding lactose or isopropyl-β-D-thiogalactopyranoside (IPTG). lac repressor encoded by lacI
   5538..5556    +  promoter       T3 promoter: promoter for bacteriophage T3 RNA polymerase
   5584..5810    +  promoter       RSV promoter: Rous sarcoma virus enhancer/promoter
   5811..5991    +  LTR            5' LTR (truncated): truncated 5' long terminal repeat (LTR) from HIV-1
   6038..6163    +  misc_feature   HIV-1 Ψ: packaging signal of human immunodeficiency virus type 1
   6147..6510    +  CDS            HIV-1 gag (fragment): gag protein from human immunodeficiency virus 1; gag
   6656..6889    +  misc_feature   RRE: The Rev response element (RRE) of HIV-1 allows for Rev-dependent mRNA export from the nucleus to the cytoplasm.
   7266..7292    +  CDS            Rev (fragment): human immunodeficiency virus 1 (HIV-1) Rev protein; rev; enhances nuclear export of unspliced and incompletely spliced viral mRNAs
   7293..7793    +  promoter       hPGK promoter: human phosphoglycerate kinase 1 promoter
   7805..8200    +  CDS            BSD: blasticidin S deaminase; Aspergillus terreus BSD; confers resistance to blasticidin
   8260..8377    +  misc_feature   cPPT/CTS: central polypurine tract and central termination sequence of HIV-1
