[The description below was written by a language model from this plasmid's Addgene catalogue record and pLannotate feature annotations shown in this document.]
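Description:
pLX304-BCL-XL-499R is a third-generation-style, self-inactivating lentiviral expression plasmid built on the pLX304 Gateway destination backbone, designed to deliver an shRNA-resistant human BCL-XL (BCL2L1) cDNA into mammalian cells. The plasmid is maintained in E. coli through a high-copy ColE1/pUC-type origin and an ampicillin resistance gene. It also carries an f1 origin, an SV40 origin, and remnants of lac and T7/T3 elements from the backbone. The viral portion consists of an RSV promoter driving a truncated HIV-1 5' LTR, the Ψ packaging signal with a gag fragment, the RRE for Rev-dependent export of the genomic RNA, a cPPT/CTS, and a ΔU3 3' LTR followed by an SV40 polyadenylation signal.

Within the provirus there are two expression units. A human PGK promoter drives blasticidin S deaminase, which allows selection of transduced cells with blasticidin. Downstream, the CMV enhancer/promoter drives the BCL2L1 open reading frame, which is flanked by the attB1 and attB2 sites left by Gateway recombination. The frame reads through attB2 into a backbone-encoded C-terminal V5 epitope tag, and a WPRE follows to enhance transcript expression. According to the record, the coding sequence was subcloned from a BCL-XL-GFP fusion construct. Site-directed mutagenesis then introduced silent point mutations into the recognition site of one specific BCL2L1-targeting shRNA, so the protein is unchanged while the transcript escapes knockdown.

The construct is suited to rescue experiments: restoring V5-tagged BCL-XL in cells depleted of the endogenous protein tests whether a knockdown phenotype is on-target. The associated study examined BCL-XL dependency in kidney cancer.
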