Addgene plasmid #203574: pLX304-BCL-XL-499R
Purpose: Expresses V5-tagged BCL-XL with resistance to shRNA (TRCN0000033499) in mammalian cells.
Depositing lab: Abhishek Chakraborty. Depositing organization: Cleveland Clinic Foundation. Publication: A Mesenchymal Tumor Cell State Confers Increased Dependency on the BCL-XL Antiapoptotic Protein in Kidney Cancer. Grubb T, Maganti S, Krill-Burger JM, Fraser C, Stransky L, Radivoyevitch T, Sarosiek KA, Vazquez F, Kaelin WG, Chakraborty AA. Clin Cancer Res. 2022 Nov 1;28(21):4689-4701. doi: 10.1158/1078-0432.CCR-22-0669. PubMed 35776130.
Backbone
  Vector backbone: pLX304
  Backbone size w/o insert (bp): 9377
  Total vector size (bp): 8428
  Vector type: Mammalian Expression, Lentiviral
  Selectable markers: Blasticidin
Growth in bacteria
  Bacterial resistance: Ampicillin, 100 μg/mL
  Growth temperature: 30°C
  Growth strain: NEB Stable
  Copy number: High Copy
Gene/Insert
  Gene/Insert name: BCL2L1 (alt name: BCL2 like 1)
  Species: H. sapiens (human)
  Insert size (bp): 774
  Mutation: silent point mutations introduced to make it resistant to shRNA (TRCN0000033499)
  GenBank ID: 598
  Entrez Gene: BCL2L1 (a.k.a. BCL-XL/S, BCL2L, BCLX, Bcl-X, PPP1R52)
  Promoter: CMV
  Tag / fusion protein: V5- tagged (C terminal on backbone)
  Cloning method: Gateway Cloning
  Sequencing primers: 5′ CMV-F; 3′ WPRE-R
Terms and licenses: Academic/Nonprofit Terms; Industry Terms: Not Available to Industry
Depositor comments: BCL-XL was sub-cloned, using gateway cloning, from a BCL-XL-GFP fusion construct obtained from Dr. Ruth Keri's laboratory (CCF). Silent mutations were introduced in the shRNA-recognition sequence using Site-directed mutagenesis.
How to cite: pLX304-BCL-XL-499R was a gift from Abhishek Chakraborty (Addgene plasmid # 203574 ; http://n2t.net/addgene:203574 ; RRID:Addgene_203574)
